>Addgene plasmid #200497 | pKLV2-U6gRNA5(MRPL21(16))-PGKpuro2ABFP-W | addgene full sequence | sequence record 418881 | Addgene NGS Result
CCCAACGACCCCCGCCCATTGACGTCAATAATGACGTATGTTCCCATAGTAACGCCAATAGGGACTTTCC
ATTGACGTCAATGGGTGGAGTATTTACGGTAAACTGCCCACTTGGCAGTACATCAAGTGTATCATATGCC
AAGTACGCCCCCTATTGACGTCAATGACGGTAAATGGCCCGCCTGGCATTATGCCCAGTACATGACCTTA
TGGGACTTTCCTACTTGGCAGTACATCTACGTATTAGTCATCGCTATTACCATGGTGATGCGGTTTTGGC
AGTACATCAATGGGCGTGGATAGCGGTTTGACTCACGGGGATTTCCAAGTCTCCACCCCATTGACGTCAA
TGGGAGTTTGTTTTGGCACCAAAATCAACGGGACTTTCCAAAATGTCGTAACAACTCCGCCCCATTGACG
CAAATGGGCGGTAGGCGTGTACGGTGGGAGGTCTATATAAGCAGCGCGTTTTGCCTGTACTGGGTCTCTC
TGGTTAGACCAGATCTGAGCCTGGGAGCTCTCTGGCTAACTAGGGAACCCACTGCTTAAGCCTCAATAAA
GCTTGCCTTGAGTGCTTCAAGTAGTGTGTGCCCGTCTGTTGTGTGACTCTGGTAACTAGAGATCCCTCAG
ACCCTTTTAGTCAGTGTGGAAAATCTCTAGCAGTGGCGCCCGAACAGGGACTTGAAAGCGAAAGGGAAAC
CAGAGGAGCTCTCTCGACGCAGGACTCGGCTTGCTGAAGCGCGCACGGCAAGAGGCGAGGGGCGGCGACT
GGTGAGTACGCCAAAAATTTTGACTAGCGGAGGCTAGAAGGAGAGAGATGGGTGCGAGAGCGTCAGTATT
AAGCGGGGGAGAATTAGATCGCGATGGGAAAAAATTCGGTTAAGGCCAGGGGGAAAGAAAAAATATAAAT
TAAAACATATAGTATGGGCAAGCAGGGAGCTAGAACGATTCGCAGTTAATCCTGGCCTGTTAGAAACATC
AGAAGGCTGTAGACAAATACTGGGACAGCTACAACCATCCCTTCAGACAGGATCAGAAGAACTTAGATCA
TTATATAATACAGTAGCAACCCTCTATTGTGTGCATCAAAGGATAGAGATAAAAGACACCAAGGAAGCTT
TAGACAAGATAGAGGAAGAGCAAAACAAAAGTAAGACCACCGCACAGCAAGCGGCCGGCCGCGCTGATCT
TCAGACCTGGAGGAGGAGATATGAGGGACAATTGGAGAAGTGAATTATATAAATATAAAGTAGTAAAAAT
TGAACCATTAGGAGTAGCACCCACCAAGGCAAAGAGAAGAGTGGTGCAGAGAGAAAAAAGAGCAGTGGGA
ATAGGAGCTTTGTTCCTTGGGTTCTTGGGAGCAGCAGGAAGCACTATGGGCGCAGCGTCAATGACGCTGA
CGGTACAGGCCAGACAATTATTGTCTGGTATAGTGCAGCAGCAGAACAATTTGCTGAGGGCTATTGAGGC
GCAACAGCATCTGTTGCAACTCACAGTCTGGGGCATCAAGCAGCTCCAGGCAAGAATCCTGGCTGTGGAA
AGATACCTAAAGGATCAACAGCTCCTGGGGATTTGGGGTTGCTCTGGAAAACTCATTTGCACCACTGCTG
TGCCTTGGAATGCTAGTTGGAGTAATAAATCTCTGGAACAGATTTGGAATCACACGACCTGGATGGAGTG
GGACAGAGAAATTAACAATTACACAAGCTTAATACACTCCTTAATTGAAGAATCGCAAAACCAGCAAGAA
AAGAATGAACAAGAATTATTGGAATTAGATAAATGGGCAAGTTTGTGGAATTGGTTTAACATAACAAATT
GGCTGTGGTATATAAAATTATTCATAATGATAGTAGGAGGCTTGGTAGGTTTAAGAATAGTTTTTGCTGT
ACTTTCTATAGTGAATAGAGTTAGGCAGGGATATTCACCATTATCGTTTCAGACCCACCTCCCAACCCCG
AGGGGACCCGACAGGCCCGAAGGAATAGAAGAAGAAGGTGGAGAGAGAGACAGAGACAGATCCATTCGAT
TAGTGAACGGATCGGCACTGCGTGCGCCAATTCTGCAGACAAATGGCAGTATTCATCCACAATTTTAAAA
GAAAAGGGGGGATTGGGGGGTACAGTGCAGGGGAAAGAATAGTAGACATAATAGCAACAGACATACAAAC
TAAAGAATTACAAAAACAAATTACAAAAATTCAAAATTTTCGGGTTTATTACAGGGACAGCAGAGATCCA
GTTTGGTTAGTACCGGGCCCTACGCGTCCAAGGTCGGGCAGGAAGAGGGCCTATTTCCCATGATTCCTTC
ATATTTGCATATACGATACAAGGCTGTTAGAGAGATAATTAGAATTAATTTGACTGTAAACACAAAGATA
TTAGTACAAAATACGTGACGTAGAAAGTAATAATTTCTTGGGTAGTTTGCAGTTTTAAAATTATGTTTTA
AAATGGACTATCATATGCTTACCGTAACTTGAAAGTATTTCGATTTCTTGGCTTTATATATCTTGTGGAA
AGGACGAAACACCGTGATCGTCACGGGGCAGTAGTTTAAGAGCTATGCTGGAAACAGCATAGCAAGTTTA
AATAAGGCTAGTCCGTTATCAACTTGAAAAAGTGGCACCGAGTCGGTGCTTTTTTTGGATCCAATTCTAC
CGGGTAGGGGAGGCGCTTTTCCCAAGGCAGTCTGGAGCATGCGCTTTAGCAGCCCCGCTGGGCACTTGGC
GCTACACAAGTGGCCTCTGGCCTCGCACACATTCCACATCCACCGGTAGGCGCCAACCGGCTCCGTTCTT
TGGTGGCCCCTTCGCGCCACCTTCTACTCCTCCCCTAGTCAGGAAGTTCCCCCCCGCCCCGCAGCTCGCG
TCGTGCAGGACGTGACAAATGGAAGTAGCACGTCTCACTAGTCTCGTGCAGATGGACAGCACCGCTGAGC
AATGGAAGCGGGTAGGCCTTTGGGGCAGCGGCCAATAGCAGCTTTGCTCCTTCGCTTTCTGGGCTCAGAG
GCTGGGAAGGGGTGGGTCCGGGGGCGGGCTCAGGGGCGGGCTCAGGGGCGGGGCGGGCGCCCGAAGGTCC
TCCGGAGGCCCGGCATTCTGCACGCTTCAAAAGCGCACGTCTGCCGCGCTGTTCTCCTCTTCCTCATCTC
CGGGCCTTTCGACCTGCATCCATCTAGATCTCGAGCAGCTGAAGCTTACCATGACCGAGTACAAGCCCAC
GGTGCGCCTCGCCACCCGCGACGACGTCCCCAGGGCCGTACGCACCCTCGCCGCCGCGTTCGCCGACTAC
CCCGCCACGCGCCACACCGTCGATCCGGACCGCCACATCGAGCGGGTCACCGAGCTGCAAGAACTCTTCC
TCACGCGCGTCGGGCTCGACATCGGCAAGGTGTGGGTCGCGGACGACGGCGCCGCGGTGGCGGTCTGGAC
CACGCCGGAGAGCGTCGAAGCGGGGGCGGTGTTCGCCGAGATCGGCCCGCGCATGGCCGAGTTGAGCGGT
TCCCGGCTGGCCGCGCAGCAACAGATGGAAGGCCTCCTGGCGCCGCACCGGCCCAAGGAGCCCGCGTGGT
TCCTGGCCACCGTCGGCGTCTCGCCCGACCACCAGGGCAAGGGTCTGGGCAGCGCCGTCGTGCTCCCCGG
AGTGGAGGCGGCCGAGCGCGCCGGGGTGCCCGCCTTCCTGGAGACCTCCGCGCCCCGCAACCTCCCCTTC
TACGAGCGGCTCGGCTTCACCGTCACCGCCGACGTCGAGGTGCCCGAAGGACCGCGCACCTGGTGCATGA
CCCGCAAGCCCGGTGCCGGCGGCGGGTCCGGAGGAGAGGGCAGAGGAAGTCTCCTAACATGCGGTGACGT
GGAGGAGAATCCTGGCCCAATGAGCGAGCTGATTAAGGAGAACATGCACATGAAGCTGTACATGGAGGGC
ACCGTGGACAACCATCACTTCAAGTGCACATCCGAGGGCGAAGGCAAGCCCTACGAGGGCACCCAGACCA
TGAGAATCAAGGTGGTCGAGGGCGGCCCTCTCCCCTTCGCCTTCGACATCCTGGCTACTAGCTTCCTCTA
CGGCAGCAAGACCTTCATCAACCACACCCAGGGCATCCCCGACTTCTTCAAGCAGTCCTTCCCTGAGGGC
TTCACATGGGAGAGAGTCACCACATACGAGGACGGGGGCGTGCTGACCGCTACCCAGGACACCAGCCTCC
AGGACGGCTGCCTCATCTACAACGTCAAGATCAGAGGGGTGAACTTCACATCCAACGGCCCTGTGATGCA
GAAGAAAACACTCGGCTGGGAGGCCTTCACCGAGACGCTGTACCCCGCTGACGGCGGCCTGGAAGGCAGA
AACGACATGGCCCTGAAGCTCGTGGGCGGGAGCCATCTGATCGCAAACATCAAGACCACATATAGATCCA
AGAAACCCGCTAAGAACCTCAAGATGCCTGGCGTCTACTATGTGGACTACAGACTGGAAAGAATCAAGGA
GGCCAACAACGAGACCTACGTCGAGCAGCACGAGGTGGCAGTGGCCAGATACTGCGACCTCCCTAGCAAA
CTGGGGCACAAGCTTAATTGAGCGGCCGCTCAACCTCTGGATTACAAAATTTGTGAAAGATTGACTGGTA
TTCTTAACTATGTTGCTCCTTTTACGCTATGTGGATACGCTGCTTTAATGCCTTTGTATCATGCTATTGC
TTCCCGTATGGCTTTCATTTTCTCCTCCTTGTATAAATCCTGGTTGCTGTCTCTTTATGAGGAGTTGTGG
CCCGTTGTCAGGCAACGTGGCGTGGTGTGCACTGTGTTTGCTGACGCAACCCCCACTGGTTGGGGCATTG
CCACCACCTGTCAGCTCCTTTCCGGGACTTTCGCTTTCCCCCTCCCTATTGCCACGGCGGAACTCATCGC
CGCCTGCCTTGCCCGCTGCTGGACAGGGGCTCGGCTGTTGGGCACTGACAATTCCGTGGTGTTGTCGGGG
AAATCATCGTCCTTTCCTTGGCTGCTCGCCTGTGTTGCCACCTGGATTCTGCGCGGGACGTCCTTCTGCT
ACGTCCCTTCGGCCCTCAATCCAGCGGACCTTCCTTCCCGCGGCCTGCTGCCGGCTCTGCGGCCTCTTCC
GCGTCTACGCCTTCGCCCTCAGACGAGTCGGATCTCCCTTTGGGCCGCCTCCCCGCAGGTACCTTTAAGA
CCAATGACTTACAAGGCAGCTGTAGATCTTAGCCACTTTTTAAAAGAAAAGGGGGGACTGGAAGGGCTAA
TTCACTCCCAAAGAAGTCAAGATCTGCTTTTTGCCTGTACTGGGTCTCTCTGGTTAGACCAGAGTCTCTC
TGGTTAGACCAGATCTGAGCCTGGGAGCTCTCTGGCTAACTAGGGAACCCACTGCTTAAGCCTCAATAAA
GCTTGCCTTGAGTGCTTCAAGTAGTGTGTGCCCGTCTGTTGTGTGACTCTGGTAACTAGAGATCCCTCAG
ACCCTTTTAGTCAGTGTGGAAAATCTCTAGCAGTTTAAACCCGCTGATCAGCCTCGACTGTGCCTTCTAG
TTGCCAGCCATCTGTTGTTTGCCCCTCCCCCGTGCCTTCCTTGACCCTGGAAGGTGCCACTCCCACTGTC
CTTTCCTAATAAAATGAGGAAATTGCATCGCATTGTCTGAGTAGGTGTCATTCTATTCTGGGGGGTGGGG
TGGGGCAGGACAGCAAGGGGGAGGATTGGGAAGTCAATAGCAGGCATGCTGGGGATGCGGTGGGCTCTAT
GGGCGGCCGTTAATTAAGCTTTTGTTCCCTTTAGTGAGGGTTAATTGCGCGCTTGGCGTAATCATGGTCA
TAGCTGTTTCCTGTGTGAAATTGTTATCCGCTCACAATTCCACACAACATACGAGCCGGGAGCATAAAGT
GTAAAGCCTGGGGTGCCTAATGAGTGAGCTAACTCACATTAATTGCGTTGCGCTCACTGCCCGCTTTCCA
GTCGGGAAACCTGTCGTGCCAGCTGCATTAATGAATCGGCCAACGCGCGGGGAGAGGCGGTTTGCGTATT
GGGCGCTCTTCCGCTTCCTCGCTCACTGACTCGCTGCGCTCGGTCGTTCGGCTGCGGCGAGCGGTATCAG
CTCACTCAAAGGCGGTAATACGGTTATCCACAGAATCAGGGGATAACGCAGGAAAGAACATGTGAGCAAA
AGGCCAGCAAAAGGCCAGGAACCGTAAAAAGGCCGCGTTGCTGGCGTTTTTCCATAGGCTCCGCCCCCCT
GACGAGCATCACAAAAATCGACGCTCAAGTCAGAGGTGGCGAAACCCGACAGGACTATAAAGATACCAGG
CGTTTCCCCCTGGAAGCTCCCTCGTGCGCTCTCCTGTTCCGACCCTGCCGCTTACCGGATACCTGTCCGC
CTTTCTCCCTTCGGGAAGCGTGGCGCTTTCTCATAGCTCACGCTGTAGGTATCTCAGTTCGGTGTAGGTC
GTTCGCTCCAAGCTGGGCTGTGTGCACGAACCCCCCGTTCAGCCCGACCGCTGCGCCTTATCCGGTAACT
ATCGTCTTGAGTCCAACCCGGTAAGACACGACTTATCGCCACTGGCAGCAGCCACTGGTAACAGGATTAG
CAGAGCGAGGTATGTAGGCGGTGCTACAGAGTTCTTGAAGTGGTGGCCTAACTACGGCTACACTAGAAGA
ACAGTATTTGGTATCTGCGCTCTGCTGAAGCCAGTTACCTTCGGAAAAAGAGTTGGTAGCTCTTGATCCG
GCAAACAAACCACCGCTGGTAGCGGTGGTTTTTTTGTTTGCAAGCAGCAGATTACGCGCAGAAAAAAAGG
ATCTCAAGAAGATCCTTTGATCTTTTCTACGGGGTCTGACGCTCAGTGGAACGAAAACTCACGTTAAGGG
ATTTTGGTCATGAGATTATCAAAAAGGATCTTCACCTAGATCCTTTTAAATTAAAAATGAAGTTTTAAAT
CAATCTAAAGTATATATGAGTAAACTTGGTCTGACAGTTACCAATGCTTAATCAGTGAGGCACCTATCTC
AGCGATCTGTCTATTTCGTTCATCCATAGTTGCCTGACTCCCCGTCGTGTAGATAACTACGATACGGGAG
GGCTTACCATCTGGCCCCAGTGCTGCAATGATACCGCGAGACCCACGCTCACCGGCTCCAGATTTATCAG
CAATAAACCAGCCAGCCGGAAGGGCCGAGCGCAGAAGTGGTCCTGCAACTTTATCCGCCTCCATCCAGTC
TATTAATTGTTGCCGGGAAGCTAGAGTAAGTAGTTCGCCAGTTAATAGTTTGCGCAACGTTGTTGCCATT
GCTACAGGCATCGTGGTGTCACGCTCGTCGTTTGGTATGGCTTCATTCAGCTCCGGTTCCCAACGATCAA
GGCGAGTTACATGATCCCCCATGTTGTGCAAAAAAGCGGTTAGCTCCTTCGGTCCTCCGATCGTTGTCAG
AAGTAAGTTGGCCGCAGTGTTATCACTCATGGTTATGGCAGCACTGCATAATTCTCTTACTGTCATGCCA
TCCGTAAGATGCTTTTCTGTGACTGGTGAGTACTCAACCAAGTCATTCTGAGAATAGTGTATGCGGCGAC
CGAGTTGCTCTTGCCCGGCGTCAATACGGGATAATACCGCGCCACATAGCAGAACTTTAAAAGTGCTCAT
CATTGGAAAACGTTCTTCGGGGCGAAAACTCTCAAGGATCTTACCGCTGTTGAGATCCAGTTCGATGTAA
CCCACTCGTGCACCCAACTGATCTTCAGCATCTTTTACTTTCACCAGCGTTTCTGGGTGAGCAAAAACAG
GAAGGCAAAATGCCGCAAAAAAGGGAATAAGGGCGACACGGAAATGTTGAATACTCATACTCTTCCTTTT
TCAATATTATTGAAGCATTTATCAGGGTTATTGTCTCATGAGCGGATACATATTTGAATGTATTTAGAAA
AATAAACAAATAGGGGTTCCGCGCACATTTCCCCGAAAAGTGCCACCTAAATTGTAAGCGTTAATATTTT
GTTAAAATTCGCGTTAAATTTTTGTTAAATCAGCTCATTTTTTAACCAATAGGCCGAAATCGGCAAAATC
CCTTATAAATCAAAAGAATAGACCGAGATAGGGT
[37 nt withheld, positions 8085-8121]
AAAGAACGTGGACTCCAACGTCAAAGG
[49 nt withheld, positions 8149-8197]
T
[91 nt withheld, positions 8199-8289]
G
[124 nt withheld, positions 8291-8414]
CCCATTCGCCATTCAGGCTGCGCAACTGTTGGGAAGGGCGATCGGTGCGGGCCTCTTCGCTATTACGCCA
GCTGGCGAAAGGGGGATGTGCTGCAAGGCGATTAAGTTGGGTAACGCCAGGGTTTTCCCAGTCACGACGT
TGTAAAACGACGGCCAGTGAGCGCGCGTAATACGACTCACTATAGGGCGAATTGACTAGTACATAACTTA
CGGTAAATGGCCCGCCTGGCTGACCG
Features (pLannotate 1.2.2; 28 found; start..end, strand, type, name):
    265..464     +  promoter       CMV promoter: human cytomegalovirus (CMV) immediate early promoter
    482..662     +  LTR            5' LTR (truncated): truncated 5' long terminal repeat (LTR) from HIV-1
    709..834     +  misc_feature   HIV-1 Ψ: packaging signal of human immunodeficiency virus type 1
    818..1156    +  CDS            HIV-1 gag (fragment): gag protein from human immunodeficiency virus 1; gag
   1333..1566    +  misc_feature   RRE: The Rev response element (RRE) of HIV-1 allows for Rev-dependent mRNA export from the nucleus to the cytoplasm.
   1943..2043    +  CDS            Rev (fragment): human immunodeficiency virus 1 (HIV-1) Rev protein; rev; enhances nuclear export of unspliced and incompletely spliced viral mRNAs
   2093..2210    +  misc_feature   cPPT/CTS: central polypurine tract and central termination sequence of HIV-1
   2285..2525    +  promoter       U6 promoter: RNA polymerase III promoter for human U6 snRNA
   2572..2639    +  misc_RNA       tracrRNA (fragment): trans-activating CRISPR RNA for the Streptococcus pyogenes CRISPR/Cas9 system
   2662..3161    +  promoter       PGK promoter: mouse phosphoglycerate kinase 1 promoter
   3201..3797    +  CDS            PuroR (fragment): puromycin N-acetyltransferase; pac from Streptomyces; confers resistance to puromycin
   3870..4568    +  CDS            TagBFP: TagBFP is a basic (constitutively fluorescent) blue fluorescent protein published in 2008, derived from Entacmaea quadricolor. It is reported to be a very rapidly-maturing monomer with very low acid sensitivity.
   4580..5166    +  misc_feature   WPRE: woodchuck hepatitis virus posttranscriptional regulatory element
   5160..5306    +  CDS            nef (fragment): NEF_HV1LA - Experimental evidence at protein level: Swiss-Prot protein existence level 1. Extracellular Nef protein targets CD4(+) T-lymphocytes for apoptosis by interacting with CXCR4 surface receptors. From Human immunodeficiency virus type 1 group M subtype B (isolate Lai) (HIV-1).
   5314..5492    +  LTR            5' LTR (truncated): truncated 5' long terminal repeat (LTR) from HIV-1
   5518..5629    +  polyA_signal   bGH poly(A) signal: bovine growth hormone polyadenylation signal
   5768..5786    -  promoter       T3 promoter: promoter for bacteriophage T3 RNA polymerase
   5831..5847    -  protein_bind   lac operator: The lac repressor binds to the lac operator to inhibit transcription in E. coli. This inhibition can be relieved by adding lactose or isopropyl-β-D-thiogalactopyranoside (IPTG). lac repressor encoded by lacI
   5855..5885    -  promoter       lac promoter: promoter for the E. coli lac operon
   5900..5921    -  protein_bind   CAP binding site: CAP binding activates transcription in the presence of cAMP. E. coli catabolite activator protein
   5934..6026    -  CDS            lacI (fragment): lac repressor; lacI; The lac repressor binds to the lac operator to inhibit transcription in E. coli. This inhibition can be relieved by adding lactose or isopropyl-β-D-thiogalactopyranoside (IPTG).
   6209..6797    -  rep_origin     ori: high-copy-number ColE1/pMB1/pBR322/pUC origin of replication
   6968..7828    -  CDS            AmpR: β-lactamase; bla; confers resistance to ampicillin, carbenicillin, and related antibiotics
   7829..7933    -  promoter       AmpR promoter: bla
   7986..8414    -  rep_origin     f1 ori (sequence partly withheld): f1 bacteriophage origin of replication; arrow indicates direction of (+) strand synthesis
   8419..8574    -  CDS            lacZα (fragment): LacZα fragment of β-galactosidase; lacZ fragment
   8582..8600    +  promoter       T7 promoter: promoter for bacteriophage T7 RNA polymerase
   8614..264     +  enhancer       CMV enhancer (across the origin): human cytomegalovirus immediate early enhancer
