[The description below was written by a language model from this plasmid's Addgene catalogue record and pLannotate feature annotations shown in this document.]
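Description:
pKLV2-U6gRNA5(MRPL21(16))-PGKpuro2ABFP-W is an 8,650 bp HIV-1-based lentiviral transfer plasmid that delivers a single CRISPR guide RNA against human MRPL21, the gene for mitochondrial ribosomal protein L21. It derives from the pKLV2-U6gRNA5(BbsI)-PGKpuro2ABFP-W backbone, with the guide oligonucleotides ligated into the BbsI sites, which are destroyed in the process. In bacteria it is maintained through a high-copy ColE1/pUC-type origin with ampicillin resistance. An f1 origin and remnants of a lac/lacZα cloning region flanked by T3 and T7 promoters are also present in the backbone.

The viral genome is transcribed from a CMV enhancer/promoter fused to a truncated 5' LTR, which is the Tat-independent arrangement typical of later-generation vectors. It is followed by the Ψ packaging signal with a gag fragment, the RRE for Rev-dependent nuclear export, and the cPPT/CTS element that aids nuclear import. A human U6 Pol III promoter then drives the MRPL21 spacer joined to a Streptococcus pyogenes Cas9 guide scaffold. Downstream, the mouse PGK promoter expresses puromycin N-acetyltransferase and TagBFP, which the construct name indicates are linked by a 2A peptide (the 2A itself is not annotated in the feature table). Transduced cells can therefore be drug-selected or tracked by blue fluorescence. A WPRE enhances transcript expression, and the cassette ends with a truncated 3' LTR and a bGH polyadenylation signal.

The plasmid encodes no Cas9, so the nuclease must be provided separately, for example in cells that already express it. The associated publication concerns human T-cell acute lymphoblastic leukemia, but the record does not state what role the MRPL21 guide played in that study.
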