Addgene plasmid #200497: pKLV2-U6gRNA5(MRPL21(16))-PGKpuro2ABFP-W
Purpose: Lentiviral vector expressing gRNA targeting human MRPL21
Depositing lab: Kosuke Yusa. Depositing organization: Kyoto University, Institute for Life and Medical Sciences. Publication: Canonical BAF complex regulates the oncogenic program in human T-cell acute lymphoblastic leukemia. Aoki K, Hyuga M, Tarumoto Y, Nishibuchi G, Ueda A, Ochi Y, Sugino S, Mikami T, Kobushi H, Kato I, Akahane K, Inukai T, Takaori-Kondo A, Takita J, Ogawa S, Yusa K. Blood. 2023 Nov 3:blood.2023020857. doi: 10.1182/blood.2023020857. PubMed 37922452.
Backbone
  Vector backbone: pKLV2-U6gRNA5(BbsI)-PGKpuro2ABFP-W
  Backbone manufacturer: addgene
  Backbone size w/o insert (bp): 8648
  Total vector size (bp): 8650
  Vector type: Lentiviral
  Selectable markers: Puromycin
Growth in bacteria
  Bacterial resistance: Ampicillin, 100 μg/mL
  Growth temperature: 37°C
  Growth strain: NEB Stable
  Copy number: Unknown
Gene/Insert
  Gene/Insert name: MRPL21(16)
  gRNA/shRNA sequence: TGATCGTCACGGGGCAGTA
  Species: H. sapiens (human)
  Entrez Gene: MRPL21 (a.k.a. L21mt, MRP-L21, bL21m)
  Cloning method: Restriction Enzyme; 5′ cloning site BbsI (destroyed during cloning); 3′ cloning site BbsI (destroyed during cloning)
  Sequencing primers: 5′ AGATAATTAGAATTAATTTGACTG
Terms and licenses: Academic/Nonprofit Terms; Industry Terms: Not Available to Industry
How to cite: pKLV2-U6gRNA5(MRPL21(16))-PGKpuro2ABFP-W was a gift from Kosuke Yusa (Addgene plasmid # 200497 ; http://n2t.net/addgene:200497 ; RRID:Addgene_200497)
